>Addgene plasmid #218673 | pDC180 | addgene full sequence | sequence record 433883 | Addgene NGS Result
CTCATGACCAAAATCCCTTAACGTGAGTTACGCGCGCGTCGTTCCACTGAGCGTCAGACCCCGTAGAAAA
GATCAAAGGATCTTCTTGAGATCCTTTTTTTCTGCGCGTAATCTGCTGCTTGCAAACAAAAAAACCACCG
CTACCAGCGGTGGTTTGTTTGCCGGATCAAGAGCTACCAACTCTTTTTCCGAAGGTAACTGGCTTCAGCA
GAGCGCAGATACCAAATACTGTTCTTCTAGTGTAGCCGTAGTTAGCCCACCACTTCAAGAACTCTGTAGC
ACCGCCTACATACCTCGCTCTGCTAATCCTGTTACCAGTGGCTGCTGCCAGTGGCGATAAGTCGTGTCTT
ACCGGGTTGGACTCAAGACGATAGTTACCGGATAAGGCGCAGCGGTCGGGCTGAACGGGGGGTTCGTGCA
CACAGCCCAGCTTGGAGCGAACGACCTACACCGAACTGAGATACCTACAGCGTGAGCTATGAGAAAGCGC
CACGCTTCCCGAAGGGAGAAAGGCGGACAGGTATCCGGTAAGCGGCAGGGTCGGAACAGGAGAGCGCACG
AGGGAGCTTCCAGGGGGAAACGCCTGGTATCTTTATAGTCCTGTCGGGTTTCGCCACCTCTGACTTGAGC
GTCGATTTTTGTGATGCTCGTCAGGGGGGCGGAGCCTATGGAAAAACGCCAGCAACGCGGCCTTTTTACG
GTTCCTGGCCTTTTGCTGGCCTTTTGCTCACATGTTCTTTCCTGCGTTATCCCCTGATTCTGTGGATAAC
CGTATTACCGCCTTTGAGTGAGCTGATACCGCTCGCCGCAGCCGAACGACCGAGCGCAGCGAGTCAGTGA
GCGAGGAAGCGGAAGGCGAGAGTAGGGAACTGCCAGGCATCAAACTAAGCAGAAGGCCCCTGACGGATGG
CCTTTTTGCGTTTCTACAAACTCTTTCTGTGTTGTAAAACGACGGCCAGTCTTAAGCTCGGGCCCCCTGG
GCGGTTCTGATAACGAGTAATCGTTAATCCGCAAATAACGTAAAAACCCGCTTCGGCGGGTTTTTTTATG
GGGGGAGTTTAGGGAAAGAGCATTTGTCAGAATATTTAAGGGCGCCTGTCACTTTGCTTGATATATGAGA
ATTATTTAACCTTATAAATGAGAAAAAAGCAACGCACTTTAAATAAGATACGTTGCTTTTTCGATTGATG
AACACCTATAATTAAACTATTCATCTATTATTTATGATTTTTTGTATATACAATATTTCTAGTTTGTTAA
AGAGAATTAAGAAAATAAATCTCGAAAATAATAAAGGGAAAATCAGTTTTTGATATCAAAATTATACATG
TCAACGATAATACAAAATATAATACAAACTATAAGATGTTATCAGTATTTATTATCATTTAGAATAAATT
TTGTGTCGCCCTTCCGCGAAATTAATACGACTCACTATAGGGGAATTGTGAGCGGATAACAATTCCCCTC
TAGAAATAATTTTGTTTAACTTTTAGGAGGTAAAACATATGCACCATCACCACCACCATCATCATCACCA
CGAGAACCTGTATTTTCAAGGCATGGACACTTCGGGTAAGCAGGCAGAGGCGATGGCATTGTTGGCGGAG
GCAGAACGTAAAGTTAAGAACAGCCAAAGCTTTTTCAGCGGCCTGTTTGGTGGTAGCAGCAAAATCGAAG
AGGCTTGTGAGATCTACGCGCGTGCAGCTAATATGTTCAAGATGGCAAAGAATTGGAGCGCAGCGGGTAA
TGCCTTCTGTCAGGCCGCACAGTTGCATTTGCAACTGCAGTCTAAACACGACGCTGCCACCTGCTTTGTG
GATGCCGGCAATGCTTTCAAGAAGGCGGACCCGCAAGAGGCAATTAACTGTCTGATGCGCGCGATCGAGA
TCTATACCGACATGGGTCGTTTCACCATTGCGGCTAAGCATCATATTAGCATCGCGGAGATTTATGAAAC
CGAACTGGTCGATGTGGAGAAAGCAATTGCGCACTACGAGCAGAGCGCGGACTACTACAAGGGCGAAGAG
TCTAACAGCAGCGCGAACAAATGCCTGCTGAAAGTCGCGGGTTATGCCGCGCAGCTGGAACAATATCAAA
AAGCGATCGATATCTACGAGCAAGTTGGCACCTCTGCGATGGACAGCCCGCTGCTGAAATACTCCGCCAA
AGATTACTTCTTTAAAGCCGCGCTGTGCCACTTTTGCATCGATATGCTGAATGCGAAACTGGCAGTCCAG
AAGTATGAAGAATTGTTCCCGGCCTTTAGCGATTCCCGTGAGTGCAAGCTGATGAAGAAGCTGCTGGAGG
CGCACGAAGAGCAAAACGTGGATAGCTATACCGAATCCGTTAAAGAATACGATAGCATTAGCCGTCTGGA
CCAGTGGCTGACGACGATGCTGCTGCGCATTAAGAAAACGATTCAGGGTGACGAAGAGGACCTGCGCTAA
CTCGAGCCCCCTAGCATAACCCCTTGGGGCCTCTAAACGGGTCTTGAGGGGTTTTTTGCCCCTGAGACGC
GTCAATCGAGTTCGTACCTAAGGGCGACACCCCATAATTAGCCCGGGCGAAAGGCCCAGTCTTTCGACTG
AGCCTTTCGTTTTATTTGATGCCTGGCAGTTCCCTACTCTCGCATGGGGAGTCCCCACACTACCATCGGC
GCTACGGCGTTTCACTTCTGAGTTCGGCATGGGGTCAGGTGGGACCACCGCGCTACTGCCGCCAGGCAAA
CAAGGGGTGTTATGAGCCATATTCAGGTATAAATGGGCTCGCGATAATGTTCAGAATTGGTTAATTGGTT
GTAACACTGACCCCTATTTGTTTATTTTTCTAAATACATTCAAATATGTATCCGCTCATGAGACAATAAC
CCTGATAAATGCTTCAATAATATTGAAAAAGGAAGAATATGAGTATTCAACATTTCCGTGTCGCCCTTAT
TCCCTTTTTTGCGGCATTTTGCCTTCCTGTTTTTGCTCACCCAGAAACGCTGGTGAAAGTAAAAGATGCT
GAAGATCAGTTGGGTGCACGAGTGGGTTACATCGAACTGGATCTCAACAGCGGTAAGATCCTTGAGAGTT
TTCGCCCCGAAGAACGTTTTCCAATGATGAGCACTTTTAAAGTTCTGCTATGTGGCGCGGTATTATCCCG
TATTGACGCCGGGCAAGAGCAACTCGGTCGCCGCATACACTATTCTCAGAATGACTTGGTTGAGTACTCA
CCAGTCACAGAAAAGCATCTTACGGATGGCATGACAGTAAGAGAATTATGCAGTGCTGCCATAACCATGA
GTGATAACACTGCGGCCAACTTACTTCTGACAACGATCGGAGGACCGAAGGAGCTAACCGCTTTTTTGCA
CAACATGGGGGATCATGTAACTCGCCTTGATCGTTGGGAACCGGAGCTGAATGAAGCCATACCAAACGAC
GAGCGTGACACCACGATGCCTGTAGCGATGGCAACAACGTTGCGCAAACTATTAACTGGCGAACTACTTA
CTCTAGCTTCCCGGCAACAATTAATAGACTGGATGGAGGCGGATAAAGTTGCAGGACCACTTCTGCGCTC
GGCCCTTCCGGCTGGCTGGTTTATTGCTGATAAATCCGGAGCCGGTGAGCGTGGTTCTCGCGGTATCATC
GCAGCGCTGGGGCCAGATGGTAAGCCCTCCCGTATCGTAGTTATCTACACGACGGGGAGTCAGGCAACTA
TGGATGAACGAAATAGACAGATCGCTGAGATAGGTGCCTCACTGATTAAGCATTGGTAAGCGGCGCGCCA
TCGAATGGCGCAAAACCTTTCGCGGTATGGCATGATAGCGCCCGGAAGAGAGTCAATTCAGGGTGGTGAA
TATGAAACCAGTAACGTTATACGATGTCGCAGAGTATGCCGGTGTCTCTTATCAGACCGTTTCCCGCGTG
GTGAACCAGGCCAGCCACGTTTCTGCGAAAACGCGGGAAAAAGTGGAAGCGGCGATGGCGGAGCTGAATT
ACATTCCCAACCGCGTGGCACAACAACTGGCGGGCAAACAGTCGTTGCTGATTGGCGTTGCCACCTCCAG
TCTGGCCCTGCACGCGCCGTCGCAAATTGTCGCGGCGATTAAATCTCGCGCCGATCAACTGGGTGCCAGC
GTGGTGGTGTCGATGGTAGAACGAAGCGGCGTCGAAGCCTGTAAAGCGGCGGTGCACAATCTTCTCGCGC
AACGCGTCAGTGGGCTGATCATTAACTATCCGCTGGATGACCAGGATGCCATTGCTGTGGAAGCTGCCTG
CACTAATGTTCCGGCGTTATTTCTTGATGTCTCTGACCAGACACCCATCAACAGTATTATTTTCTCCCAT
GAGGACGGTACGCGACTGGGCGTGGAGCATCTGGTCGCATTGGGTCACCAGCAAATCGCGCTGTTAGCGG
GCCCATTAAGTTCTGTCTCGGCGCGTCTGCGTCTGGCTGGCTGGCATAAATATCTCACTCGCAATCAAAT
TCAGCCGATAGCGGAACGGGAAGGCGACTGGAGTGCCATGTCCGGTTTTCAACAAACCATGCAAATGCTG
AATGAGGGCATCGTTCCCACTGCGATGCTGGTTGCCAACGATCAGATGGCGCTGGGCGCAATGCGCGCCA
TTACCGAGTCCGGGCTGCGCGTTGGTGCGGATATCTCGGTAGTGGGATACGACGATACCGAAGATAGCTC
ATGTTATATCCCGCCGTTAACCACCATCAAACAGGATTTTCGCCTGCTGGGGCAAACCAGCGTGGACCGC
TTGCTGCAACTCTCTCAGGGCCAGGCGGTGAAGGGCAATCAGCTGTTGCCAGTCTCACTGGTGAAAAGAA
AAACCACCCTGGCGCCCAATACGCAAACCGCCTCTCCCCGCGCGTTGGCCGATTCATTAATGCAGCTGGC
ACGACAGGTTTCCCGACTGGAAAGCGGGCAGTGA
Features (pLannotate 1.2.2; 14 found; start..end, strand, type, name):
     86..674     +  rep_origin     ori: high-copy-number ColE1/pMB1/pBR322/pUC origin of replication
    899..916     +  terminator     rrnB T2 terminator (fragment): transcription terminator T2 from the E. coli rrnB gene
    941..960     -  CDS            lacZα (fragment): LacZα fragment of β-galactosidase; lacZ fragment
   1423..1441    +  promoter       T7 promoter: promoter for bacteriophage T7 RNA polymerase
   1442..1466    +  protein_bind   lac operator: The lac repressor binds to the lac operator to inhibit transcription in E. coli. This inhibition can be relieved by adding lactose or isopropyl-β-D-thiogalactopyranoside (IPTG). lac repressor encoded by lacI
   1563..2447    +  CDS            Napa: SNAA_RAT - Also known as Snap, Snapa. Experimental evidence at protein level: Swiss-Prot protein existence level 1. Required for vesicular transport between the endoplasmic reticulum and the Golgi apparatus. Together with GNA12 promotes CDH5 localization to plasma membrane. From Rattus norvegicus (Rat).
   2461..2508    +  terminator     T7 terminator: transcription terminator for bacteriophage T7 RNA polymerase
   2568..2608    -  terminator     rrnB T1 terminator (fragment): transcription terminator T1 from the E. coli rrnB gene
   2610..2725    -  ncRNA          5S rRNA: Accession: RF00001 - 5S ribosomal RNA
   2756..2780    +  CDS            KanR (fragment): aminoglycoside phosphotransferase; aph(3')-Ia; confers resistance to kanamycin
   2810..2906    +  promoter       AmpR promoter (fragment): bla
   2909..3769    +  CDS            AmpR: β-lactamase; bla; confers resistance to ampicillin, carbenicillin, and related antibiotics
   3778..3851    +  promoter       lacI promoter (fragment): lacI
   3852..4931    +  CDS            lacI: LACI_ECOLI - Experimental evidence at protein level: Swiss-Prot protein existence level 1. Repressor of the lactose operon. Binds allolactose as an inducer. From Escherichia coli (strain K12).
