[The description below was written by a language model from this plasmid's Addgene catalogue record and pLannotate feature annotations shown in this document.]
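Description:
pDC180 is a bacterial expression plasmid of about 4.9 kb, built on the pJExpress414 backbone, for producing rat α-SNAP (alpha-soluble NSF attachment protein, gene Napa) in E. coli. It replicates from a high-copy ColE1/pUC-type origin and is selected with ampicillin through a β-lactamase gene driven by its own bla promoter. The annotation also picks up short fragments of lacZα and KanR, along with rrnB terminator pieces and a 5S rRNA segment. These appear to be backbone remnants or insulating terminator elements rather than functional markers.

The expression cassette places the Rattus norvegicus Napa coding sequence downstream of a T7 promoter that is immediately followed by a lac operator, and it ends in a T7 terminator. The plasmid carries its own lacI gene with its promoter, so Lac repressor holds transcription off until lactose or IPTG is added. Expression also requires a host that supplies T7 RNA polymerase, whereas the listed DH5alpha strain serves for propagation. The catalogue entry records a six-histidine tag at the C terminus of the insert, which would allow purification by immobilised metal affinity chromatography. The feature table does not annotate this tag separately, and only a small gap lies between the end of the annotated Napa match and the terminator.

α-SNAP is an adaptor that works with NSF in SNARE complex disassembly. The associated publication concerns observing the association and fusion of isolated synaptic vesicles ex vivo, which suggests the recombinant protein serves as a purified component in such reconstituted fusion assays.
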