Addgene plasmid #218673: pDC180
Purpose: Expresses rat ⍺SNAP in bacteria
Depositing lab: Axel Brunger. Depositing organization: Stanford University. Publication: Observing isolated synaptic vesicle association and fusion ex vivo. Leitz J, Wang C, Esquivies L, Peters JJ, Gopal N, Pfuetzner RA, Wang AL, Brunger AT. Nat Protoc. 2024 Jul 2. doi: 10.1038/s41596-024-01014-x. PubMed 38956381.
Backbone
  Vector backbone: pJExpress414
  Vector type: Bacterial Expression
Growth in bacteria
  Bacterial resistance: Ampicillin, 100 μg/mL
  Growth temperature: 37°C
  Growth strain: DH5alpha
  Copy number: Unknown
Gene/Insert
  Gene/Insert name: rat ⍺SNAP
  Species: R. norvegicus (rat)
  Entrez Gene: Napa (a.k.a. alpha-SNAP)
  Tag / fusion protein: 6 his (C terminal on insert)
Terms and licenses: Academic/Nonprofit Terms; Industry Terms: Not Available to Industry
How to cite: pDC180 was a gift from Axel Brunger (Addgene plasmid # 218673 ; http://n2t.net/addgene:218673 ; RRID:Addgene_218673)
